>Addgene plasmid #225457 | pcDNA3puro-mGFP-FXR1a-Ccmut (N202P-V361P) | addgene full sequence | sequence record 448465 | Addgene NGS Result
TGGCACTTTTCGGGGAAATGTGCGCGGAACCCCTATTTGTTTATTTTTCTAAATACATTCAAATATGTAT
CCGCTCATGAGACAATAACCCTGATAAATGCTTCAATAATATTGAAAAAGGAAGAGTATGAGTATTCAAC
ATTTCCGTGTCGCCCTTATTCCCTTTTTTGCGGCATTTTGCCTTCCTGTTTTTGCTCACCCAGAAACGCT
GGTGAAAGTAAAAGATGCTGAAGATCAGTTGGGTGCACGAGTGGGTTACATCGAACTGGATCTCAACAGC
GGTAAGATCCTTGAGAGTTTTCGCCCCGAAGAACGTTTTCCAATGATGAGCACTTTTAAAGTTCTGCTAT
GTGGCGCGGTATTATCCCGTATTGACGCCGGGCAAGAGCAACTCGGTCGCCGCATACACTATTCTCAGAA
TGACTTGGTTGAGTACTCACCAGTCACAGAAAAGCATCTTACGGATGGCATGACAGTAAGAGAATTATGC
AGTGCTGCCATAACCATGAGTGATAACACTGCGGCCAACTTACTTCTGACAACGATCGGAGGACCGAAGG
AGCTAACCGCTTTTTTGCACAACATGGGGGATCATGTAACTCGCCTTGATCGTTGGGAACCGGAGCTGAA
TGAAGCCATACCAAACGACGAGCGTGACACCACGATGCCTGTAGCAATGGCAACAACGTTGCGCAAACTA
TTAACTGGCGAACTACTTACTCTAGCTTCCCGGCAACAATTAATAGACTGGATGGAGGCGGATAAAGTTG
CAGGACCACTTCTGCGCTCGGCCCTTCCGGCTGGCTGGTTTATTGCTGATAAATCTGGAGCCGGTGAGCG
TGGGTCTCGCGGTATCATTGCAGCACTGGGGCCAGATGGTAAGCCCTCCCGTATCGTAGTTATCTACACG
ACGGGGAGTCAGGCAACTATGGATGAACGAAATAGACAGATCGCTGAGATAGGTGCCTCACTGATTAAGC
ATTGGTAACTGTCAGACCAAGTTTACTCATATATACTTTAGATTGATTTAAAACTTCATTTTTAATTTAA
AAGGATCTAGGTGAAGATCCTTTTTGATAATCTCATGACCAAAATCCCTTAACGTGAGTTTTCGTTCCAC
TGAGCGTCAGACCCCGTAGAAAAGATCAAAGGATCTTCTTGAGATCCTTTTTTTCTGCGCGTAATCTGCT
GCTTGCAAACAAAAAAACCACCGCTACCAGCGGTGGTTTGTTTGCCGGATCAAGAGCTACCAACTCTTTT
TCCGAAGGTAACTGGCTTCAGCAGAGCGCAGATACCAAATACTGTTCTTCTAGTGTAGCCGTAGTTAGGC
CACCACTTCAAGAACTCTGTAGCACCGCCTACATACCTCGCTCTGCTAATCCTGTTACCAGTGGCTGCTG
CCAGTGGCGATAAGTCGTGTCTTACCGGGTTGGACTCAAGACGATAGTTACCGGATAAGGCGCAGCGGTC
GGGCTGAACGGGGGGTTCGTGCACACAGCCCAGCTTGGAGCGAACGACCTACACCGAACTGAGATACCTA
CAGCGTGAGCTATGAGAAAGCGCCACGCTTCCCGAAGGGAGAAAGGCGGACAGGTATCCGGTAAGCGGCA
GGGTCGGAACAGGAGAGCGCACGAGGGAGCTTCCAGGGGGAAACGCCTGGTATCTTTATAGTCCTGTCGG
GTTTCGCCACCTCTGACTTGAGCGTCGATTTTTGTGATGCTCGTCAGGGGGGCGGAGCCTATGGAAAAAC
GCCAGCAACGCGGCCTTTTTACGGTTCCTGGCCTTTTGCTGGCCTTTTGCTCACATGTTCTTTCCTGCGT
TATCCCCTGATTCTGTGGATAACCGTATTACCGCCTTTGAGTGAGCTGATACCGCTCGCCGCAGCCGAAC
GACCGAGCGCAGCGAGTCAGTGAGCGAGGAAGCGGAAGAGCGCCCAATACGCAAACCGCCTCTCCCCGCG
CGTTGGCCGATTCATTAATGCAGCTGGCACGACAGGTTTCCCGACTGGAAAGCGGGCAGTGAGCGCAACG
CAATTAATGTGAGTTAGCTCACTCATTAGGCACCCCAGGCTTTACACTTTATGCTTCCGGCTCGTATGTT
GTGTGGAATTGTGAGCGGATAACAATTTCACACAGGAAACAGCTATGACCATGATTACGCCAAGCTCTAG
CTAGAGGTCGACGGTATACAGACATGATAAGATACATTGATGAGTTTGGACAAACCACAACTAGAATGCA
GTGAAAAAAATGCTTTATTTGTGAAATTTGTGATGCTATTGCTTTATTTGTAACCATTATAAGCTGCAAT
AAACAAGTTGGGGTGGGCGAAGAACTCCAGCATGAGATCCCCGCGCTGGAGGATCATCCAGCCGGCGTCC
CGGAAAACGATTCCGAAGCCCAACCTTTCATAGAAGGCGGCGGTGGAATCGAAATCTCGTGATGGCAGGT
TGGGCGTCGCTTGGTCGGTCATTTCGAACCCCAGAGTCCCGCTCAGGCACCGGGCTTGCGGGTCATGCAC
CAGGTGCGCGGTCCTTCGGGCACCTCGACGTCGGCGGTGACGGTGAAGCCGAGCCGCTCGTAGAAGGGGA
GGTTGCGGGGCGCGGAGGTCTCCAGGAAGGCGGGCACCCCGGCGCGCTCGGCCGCCTCCACTCCGGGGAG
CACGACGGCGCTGCCCAGACCCTTGCCCTGGTGGTCGGGCGAGACGCCGACGGTGGCCAGGAACCACGCG
GGCTCCTTGGGCCGGTGCGGCGCCAGGAGGCCTTCCATCTGTTGCTGCGCGGCCAGCCGGGAACCGCTCA
ACTCGGCCATGCGCGGGCCGATCTCGGCGAACACCGCCCCCGCTTCGACGCTCTCCGGCGTGGTCCAGAC
CGCCACCGCGGCGCCGTCGTCCGCGACCCACACCTTGCCGATGTCGAGCCCGACGCGCGTGAGGAAGAGT
TCTTGCAGCTCGGTGACCCGCTCGATGTGGCGGTCCGGATCGACGGTGTGGCGCGTGGCGGGGTAGTCGG
CGAACGCGGCGGCGAGGGTGCGTACGGCCCTGGGGACGTCGTCGCGGGTGGCGAGGCGCACCGTGGGCTT
GTACTCGGTCATGGTTGGGAGCTTTTTGCAAAAGCCTAGGCCTCCAAAAAAGCCTCCTCACTACTTCTGG
AATAGCTCAGAGGCAGAGGCGGCCTCGGCCTCTGCATAAATAAAAAAAATTAGTCAGCCATGGGGCGGAG
AATGGGCGGAACTGGGCGGAGTTAGGGGCGGGATGGGCGGAGTTAGGGGCGGGACTATGGTTGCTGACTA
ATTGAGATGCATGCTTTGCATACTTCTGCCTGCTGGGGAGCCTGGGGACTTTCCACACCTGGTTGCTGAC
TAATTGAGATGCATGCTTTGCATACTTCTGCCTGCTGGGGAGCCTGGGGACTTTCCACACCCTAACTGAC
ACACATTCCACAGAATTAATTCGCGTTAAATTTTTGTTAAATCAGCTCATTTTTTAACCAATAGGCCGAA
ATCGGCAAAATCCCTTATAAATCAAAAGAATAGACCGAGATAGGGT
[37 nt withheld, positions 3547-3583]
AAAGAACGTGGACTCCAACGTCAAAGG
[49 nt withheld, positions 3611-3659]
T
[91 nt withheld, positions 3661-3751]
G
[124 nt withheld, positions 3753-3876]
GGGGATACCCCCTAGAGCCCCAGCTGGTTCTTTCCGCCTCAGAAGCCATAGAGCCCACCGCATCCCCAGC
ATGCCTGCTATTGTCTTCCCAATCCTCCCCCTTGCTGTCCTGCCCCACCCCACCCCCCAGAATAGAATGA
CACCTACTCAGACAATGCGATGCAATTTCCTCATTTTATTAGGAAAGGACAGTGGGAGTGGCACCTTCCA
GGGTCAAGGAAGGCACGGGGGAGGGGCAAACAACAGATGGCTGGCAACTAGAAGGCACAGTCGAGGCTGA
TCAGCGGGTTTAAACGGGCCCTCTAGACTCGAGTTATGAAACACCATTCAGGACTGCTGCTTCTTGAGTG
TTTTCTTCTTTTAAGGTATTAATCTTTTCTTCTCCTGGAGTACGCTGTAGCTTAGAAATGTCATCGCCAG
AAGCACTAGTTGGGCCGTTTATTGCCTTTTCTGAAGGACCATGCTCTTCAATCACATCTTTTGCCATTTC
TTTCTTGTTTTTAGCCAAAGTTTCCCTTGGGAGGTTTCTTTGTCTGCTCTGAGACTCAGCTCTAGAAATA
TAATCTGCAACTGTGACTAGCCCATTTTCATTAACTGAAGCTGTATCAGATTCAGTCATTCCATCCATCA
GAACAGCATCTTCATCAGTCCTTCGTCTACGAGACCGCCTACGACGGTTAGTGGAATGGTGGCTTTCGGA
TGCATCAGTGTCTGCAGTCTGATCTGATTCTGTATTATCAAGTAAGCTGTATGGATTGCTGTCTGGATCT
TTGAGCACAGAACTGATGGAGGATTTGCCACCACGTGGTCCACCACGACCTCGACCCCCTGAAACACTTC
TGCCTCTTCCTCCTGGGCGTCTCCTGCTGTCACGCTGATGTCGGCTGTCTCGATCATCTTCTCCTGCCAA
TGACCAATCACTCAGCTCGTCTTTACGCTCAGATTCCGTTTCAGAGGGGTTAGACAGCTCAGAATTTGTA
CCATAACCGGAGGTGTAATTAGGTCCCCGACGACCTCTGCCTCTTCCGCTATAAGACCTAGAACCAATCT
GTCGCAGCTGTTCATCAATCTGTAGGCGTTCCATTCTTAGCTGTTCTGGTTCCTTTAGATAGGCAATATG
ATACTCTAGAAGAACCTGCACATTTCCAATGCTTTCTTTAGTGCCAACAAATACAAATGGAACCATACCG
TCTTCTCTGGGTAATTTATTTTCATTGTCCCCTTCAATTCTCACTCGAACCACACCAGATTTGTCCACTA
TTTCTTGAATAACTTTGCCATTTTTTCCAATTACTTTTCCAACGAGATTCCTAGGAACCTGAATAAAATC
CTCCACAAATTCCAAGAAACCTCTAGCCTTTTTTACAGCATCAGCACTCTCTCCGTAGATTCTGAATGTT
CCAGTATCTTCATCTAGCTCAATGGCGGTAACTCCAGGAACCTTCCTAGCTTGCTGGATGTTACTACCAT
GTGTTCCTATTGCCAGGCCCATTAAATCTTCTCTCACAACAAATTCCTCATGAAAAGCTGCTGCAAGTTG
TTTTGTGCATTCTAAATGCTTAGTGGCCTCTTCAGGTCTGGACATAAGCATCAACTTCGTACGAATACTT
CGCAAATGCATGTCACTTAAGATGTTTACTCTCTTCACAGTTGCTTCACTGGCAGACAGTATCATTAGCT
GTGTTGTTTCTGGATGGTAAAAAATTCTGCATGCTCCTACTGCTTTCTTAAAATCTTTATGTGCATTTTC
ATTAGCACACGCCTCTCTCAAATCCTCAGGAACATCCACTGTGCATTTAAAGAAGGTATTTTTTTTGACA
GTTTTATTTTGATTGACAGGCCGAAGTCGTTCAAATGTGACTATTTCATTGTAAGTAGCGTCACAAGCAG
CATATTCAATGACATAAAATTCTCCTTTCATCATCCGAACTTTAGCCAACCACCACCCACATGGCTCTTG
GTCATTTGCTCTTGAATATACCTCTACTTCATCTCCTTCACTAATTTCTTTTTTTATATCAGGTGGTGGT
GGTAATCTAACTTCATTAAATGGAACCTGGCGTTCTGGTTGCCAATTATTTTCAAAAACAACTGTAAGGG
AGTCTTCATGAACATCTTTGATAAATCCCTTGTAGAAAGCCCCGTTAGAGCCGCGAACCTCCACCGTCAG
CTCCGCCTTGTACAGCTCGTCCATGCCGAGAGTGATCCCGGCGGCGGTCACGAACTCCAGCAGGACCATG
TGATCGCGCTTCTCGTTGGGGTCTTTGCTCAGCTTGGACTGGGTGCTCAGGTAGTGGTTGTCGGGCAGCA
GCACGGGGCCGTCGCCGATGGGGGTGTTCTGCTGGTAGTGGTCGGCGAGCTGCACGCTGCCGTCCTCGAT
GTTGTGGCGGATCTTGAAGTTCACCTTGATGCCGTTCTTCTGCTTGTCGGCCATGATATAGACGTTGTGG
CTGTTGTAGTTGTACTCCAGCTTGTGCCCCAGGATGTTGCCGTCCTCCTTGAAGTCGATGCCCTTCAGCT
CGATGCGGTTCACCAGGGTGTCGCCCTCGAACTTCACCTCGGCGCGGGTCTTGTAGTTGCCGTCGTCCTT
GAAGAAGATGGTGCGCTCCTGGACGTAGCCTTCGGGCATGGCGGACTTGAAGAAGTCGTGCTGCTTCATG
TGGTCGGGGTAGCGGCTGAAGCACTGCACGCCGTAGGTCAGGGTGGTCACGAGGGTGGGCCAGGGCACGG
GCAGCTTGCCGGTGGTGCAGATGAACTTCAGGGTCAGCTTGCCGTAGGTGGCATCGCCCTCGCCCTCGCC
GGACACGCTGAACTTGTGGCCGTTTACGTCGCCGTCCAGCTCGACCAGGATGGGCACCACCCCGGTGAAC
AGCTCCTCGCCCTTGCTCACCATGGTTGCTAGCCAGCTTGGGTCTCCCTATAGTGAGTCGTATTAATTTC
GATAAGCCAGTAAGCAGTGGGTTCTCTAGTTAGCCAGAGAGCTCTGCTTATATAGACCTCCCACCGTACA
CGCCTACCGCCCATTTGCGTCAATGGGGCGGAGTTGTTACGACATTTTGGAAAGTCCCGTTGATTTTGGT
GCCAAAACAAACTCCCATTGACGTCAATGGGGTGGAGACTTGGAAATCCCCGTGAGTCAAACCGCTATCC
ACGCCCATTGATGTACTGCCAAAACCGCATCACCATGGTAATAGCGATGACTAATACGTAGATGTACTGC
CAAGTAGGAAAGTCCCATAAGGTCATGTACTGGGCATAATGCCAGGCGGGCCATTTACCGTCATTGACGT
CAATAGGGGGCGTACTTGGCATATGATACACTTGATGTACTGCCAAGTGGGCAGTTTACCGTAAATACTC
CACCCATTGACGTCAATGGAAAGTCCCTATTGGCGTTACTATGGGAACATACGTCATTATTGACGTCAAT
GGGCGGGGGTCGTTGGGCGGTCAGCCAGGCGGGCCATTTACCGTAAGTTATGTAACGCGGAACTCCATAT
ATGGGCTATGAACTAATGACCCCGTAATTGATTACTATTAATAACTAGTCAATAATCAATGTCAACGCGT
ATATCTGGCCCGTACATCGCGAAGCAGCGCAAAACGCCTAACCCTAAGCAGATTCTTCATGCAATTGTCG
GTCAAGCCTTGCCTTGTTGTAGCTTAAATTTTGCTCGCGCACTACTCAGCGACCTCCAACACACAAGCAG
GGAGCAGATACTGGCTTAACTATGCGGCATCAGAGCAGATTGTACTGAGAGTGCACCATAGGGGATCGGG
AGATCTCCCGATCCGTCGACGTCAGG
Features (pLannotate 1.2.2; 21 found; start..end, strand, type, name):
     23..127     +  promoter       AmpR promoter: bla
    128..988     +  CDS            AmpR: β-lactamase; bla; confers resistance to ampicillin, carbenicillin, and related antibiotics
   1159..1747    +  rep_origin     ori: high-copy-number ColE1/pMB1/pBR322/pUC origin of replication
   1930..2022    +  CDS            lacI (fragment): lac repressor; lacI; The lac repressor binds to the lac operator to inhibit transcription in E. coli. This inhibition can be relieved by adding lactose or isopropyl-β-D-thiogalactopyranoside (IPTG).
   2035..2056    +  protein_bind   CAP binding site: CAP binding activates transcription in the presence of cAMP. E. coli catabolite activator protein
   2071..2101    +  promoter       lac promoter: promoter for the E. coli lac operon
   2109..2125    +  protein_bind   lac operator: The lac repressor binds to the lac operator to inhibit transcription in E. coli. This inhibition can be relieved by adding lactose or isopropyl-β-D-thiogalactopyranoside (IPTG). lac repressor encoded by lacI
   2198..2319    -  polyA_signal   SV40 poly(A) signal: SV40 polyadenylation signal
   2314..2472    -  CDS            ble (fragment): BLE_KLEPN - Experimental evidence at protein level: Swiss-Prot protein existence level 1. Binding protein with a strong affinity to the bleomycin family of antibiotics. Binds to CL990; an antimitotic-antibiotic compound. From Klebsiella pneumoniae.
   2493..3092    -  CDS            PuroR: puromycin N-acetyltransferase; pac from Streptomyces alboniger; confers resistance to puromycin
   3105..3434    -  promoter       SV40 promoter: SV40 enhancer and early promoter
   3448..3876    -  rep_origin     f1 ori (sequence partly withheld): f1 bacteriophage origin of replication; arrow indicates direction of (+) strand synthesis
   3897..3918    -  promoter       SV40 promoter (fragment): SV40 enhancer and early promoter
   3922..4146    -  polyA_signal   bGH poly(A) signal: bovine growth hormone polyadenylation signal
   4193..6052    -  CDS            FXR1: FXR1_HUMAN - Experimental evidence at protein level: Swiss-Prot protein existence level 1. RNA-binding protein required for embryonic and postnatal development of muscle tissue (PubMed:30770808). May regulate intracellular transport and local translation of certain mRNAs (By similarity). From Homo sapiens (Human).
   6053..6769    -  CDS            mEGFP: mEGFP is a basic (constitutively fluorescent) green fluorescent protein published in 2002, derived from Aequorea victoria. It has moderate acid sensitivity.
   6793..6811    -  promoter       T7 promoter: promoter for bacteriophage T7 RNA polymerase
   6827..6860    -  LTR            5' LTR (truncated) (fragment): truncated 5' long terminal repeat (LTR) from HIV-1
   6856..7059    -  promoter       CMV promoter: human cytomegalovirus (CMV) immediate early promoter
   7060..7439    -  enhancer       CMV enhancer: human cytomegalovirus immediate early enhancer
   7594..7646    +  misc_feature   bom (fragment): basis of mobility region from pBR322
