[The description below was written by a language model from this plasmid's Addgene catalogue record and pLannotate feature annotations shown in this document.]
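Description:
pcDNA3puro-mGFP-FXR1a-Ccmut (N202P-V361P) is a 7.7 kb mammalian expression plasmid built on a pcDNA3-puro backbone. It is maintained in E. coli through a high-copy ColE1/pUC-type origin and an ampicillin resistance (β-lactamase) cassette, and it also carries an f1 phage origin. For selection in mammalian cells, an SV40 enhancer/early promoter drives puromycin N-acetyltransferase, terminated by an SV40 polyadenylation signal. A short bleomycin-resistance fragment annotated next to it, together with lac promoter/operator and lacI fragments, appear to be non-functional remnants of earlier cloning steps. The small hit annotated as a truncated HIV-1 LTR, which overlaps the CMV promoter, is most likely an annotation artefact rather than a lentiviral element.

The expression cassette uses the human cytomegalovirus immediate-early enhancer and promoter, followed by a T7 promoter, to drive a single open reading frame in which monomeric EGFP is fused directly to the N terminus of human FXR1 isoform a. Transcripts are terminated by the bovine growth hormone polyadenylation signal. FXR1 is an RNA-binding protein, and this version carries two proline substitutions, N202P and V361P. The "Ccmut" label in the name suggests a coiled-coil mutant, although the record does not spell out the functional rationale. The depositor notes that the coding sequence is resistant to a specific FXR1-targeting shRNA, so the construct is suited to knockdown-and-rescue experiments in which endogenous FXR1 is depleted and the fluorescent mutant is expressed in its place. This allows the mutant's localisation and behaviour to be imaged and compared with wild-type FXR1, in keeping with the associated study of the FXR1 network as a signalling scaffold for actomyosin remodelling.
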