Addgene plasmid #225457: pcDNA3puro-mGFP-FXR1a-Ccmut (N202P-V361P)
Purpose: Express mEGFP-fusion protein of FXR1 isoform a (N202P V361P)
Depositing lab: Christine Mayr. Depositing organization: Memorial Sloan-Kettering Cancer Center. Publication: The FXR1 network acts as signaling scaffold for actomyosin remodeling. Chen X, Fansler MM, Janjoš U, Ule J, Mayr C. Cell. 5 August 2024. doi: 10.1016/j.cell.2024.07.015. PubMed 37961296.
Backbone
  Vector backbone: pcDNA3-puro
  Backbone manufacturer: Mayr Lab
  Vector type: Mammalian Expression
Growth in bacteria
  Bacterial resistance: Ampicillin, 100 μg/mL
  Growth temperature: 37°C
  Growth strain: DH5alpha
  Copy number: High Copy
Gene/Insert
  Gene/Insert name: FXR1 isoform a
  Species: H. sapiens (human)
  Mutation: N202P V361P
  Entrez Gene: FXR1 (a.k.a. CMYP9A, CMYP9B, FXR1P, MYOPMIL, MYORIBF)
  Promoter: CMV
  Tag / fusion protein: mEGFP (N terminal on insert)
  Cloning method: Other
Terms and licenses: Academic/Nonprofit Terms; Industry Terms: Not Available to Industry
Depositor comments: Resistant to shRNA TRCN0000164818 (target sequence CCAGCGAATCTCATCACAGTA). Please visit https://doi.org/10.1101/2023.11.05.565677 for bioRxiv preprint.
How to cite: pcDNA3puro-mGFP-FXR1a-Ccmut (N202P-V361P) was a gift from Christine Mayr (Addgene plasmid # 225457 ; http://n2t.net/addgene:225457 ; RRID:Addgene_225457)
