>Addgene plasmid #225457 | pcDNA3puro-mGFP-FXR1a-Ccmut (N202P-V361P) | depositor partial sequence | sequence record 441701 | region with mutation N202P
GATGCTTATGTCCAGACCTGAAGAGGCCACTAAGCATTTAG
