>Addgene plasmid #225457 | pcDNA3puro-mGFP-FXR1a-Ccmut (N202P-V361P) | depositor partial sequence | sequence record 441702 | region with mutation V361P
CTATCTAAAGGAACCAGAACAGCTAAGAATGGAACGC
